>Addgene plasmid #90890 | SKA3 G5.2 gRNA | addgene full sequence | sequence record 183367 | Addgene NGS Result
CGCCCAATACGCAAACCGCCTCTCCCCGCGCGTTGGCCGATTCATTAATGCAGCTGGCACGACAGGTTTC
CCGACTGGAAAGCGGGCAGTGAGCGCAACGCAATTAATGTGAGTTAGCTCACTCATTAGGCACCCCAGGC
TTTACACTTTATGCTTCCGGCTCGTATGTTGTGTGGAATTGTGAGCGGATAACAATTTCACACAGGAAAC
AGCTATGACCATGATTACGCCAAGCGCGCAATTAACCCTCACTAAAGGGAACAAAAGCTGGAGCTGCAAG
CTTAATGTAGTCTTATGCAATACTCTTGTAGTCTTGCAACATGGTAACGATGAGTTAGCAACATGCCTTA
CAAGGAGAGAAAAAGCACCGTGCATGCCGATTGGTGGAAGTAAGGTGGTACGATCGTGCCTTATTAGGAA
GGCAACAGACGGGTCTGACATGGATTGGACGAACCACTGAATTGCCGCATTGCAGAGATATTGTATTTAA
GTGCCTAGCTCGATACATAAACGGGTCTCTCTGGTTAGACCAGATCTGAGCCTGGGAGCTCTCTGGCTAA
CTAGGGAACCCACTGCTTAAGCCTCAATAAAGCTTGCCTTGAGTGCTTCAAGTAGTGTGTGCCCGTCTGT
TGTGTGACTCTGGTAACTAGAGATCCCTCAGACCCTTTTAGTCAGTGTGGAAAATCTCTAGCAGTGGCGC
CCGAACAGGGACTTGAAAGCGAAAGGGAAACCAGAGGAGCTCTCTCGACGCAGGACTCGGCTTGCTGAAG
CGCGCACGGCAAGAGGCGAGGGGCGGCGACTGGTGAGTACGCCAAAAATTTTGACTAGCGGAGGCTAGAA
GGAGAGAGATGGGTGCGAGAGCGTCAGTATTAAGCGGGGGAGAATTAGATCGCGATGGGAAAAAATTCGG
TTAAGGCCAGGGGGAAAGAAAAAATATAAATTAAAACATATAGTATGGGCAAGCAGGGAGCTAGAACGAT
TCGCAGTTAATCCTGGCCTGTTAGAAACATCAGAAGGCTGTAGACAAATACTGGGACAGCTACAACCATC
CCTTCAGACAGGATCAGAAGAACTTAGATCATTATATAATACAGTAGCAACCCTCTATTGTGTGCATCAA
AGGATAGAGATAAAAGACACCAAGGAAGCTTTAGACAAGATAGAGGAAGAGCAAAACAAAAGTAAGACCA
CCGCACAGCAAGCGGCCGCTGATCTTCAGACCTGGAGGAGGAGATATGAGGGACAATTGGAGAAGTGAAT
TATATAAATATAAAGTAGTAAAAATTGAACCATTAGGAGTAGCACCCACCAAGGCAAAGAGAAGAGTGGT
GCAGAGAGAAAAAAGAGCAGTGGGAATAGGAGCTTTGTTCCTTGGGTTCTTGGGAGCAGCAGGAAGCACT
ATGGGCGCAGCGTCAATGACGCTGACGGTACAGGCCAGACAATTATTGTCTGGTATAGTGCAGCAGCAGA
ACAATTTGCTGAGGGCTATTGAGGCGCAACAGCATCTGTTGCAACTCACAGTCTGGGGCATCAAGCAGCT
CCAGGCAAGAATCCTGGCTGTGGAAAGATACCTAAAGGATCAACAGCTCCTGGGGATTTGGGGTTGCTCT
GGAAAACTCATTTGCACCACTGCTGTGCCTTGGAATGCTAGTTGGAGTAATAAATCTCTGGAACAGATTT
GGAATCACACGACCTGGATGGAGTGGGACAGAGAAATTAACAATTACACAAGCTTAATACACTCCTTAAT
TGAAGAATCGCAAAACCAGCAAGAAAAGAATGAACAAGAATTATTGGAATTAGATAAATGGGCAAGTTTG
TGGAATTGGTTTAACATAACAAATTGGCTGTGGTATATAAAATTATTCATAATGATAGTAGGAGGCTTGG
TAGGTTTAAGAATAGTTTTTGCTGTACTTTCTATAGTGAATAGAGTTAGGCAGGGATATTCACCATTATC
GTTTCAGACCCACCTCCCAACCCCGAGGGGACCCAGAGAGGGCCTATTTCCCATGATTCCTTCATATTTG
CATATACGATACAAGGCTGTTAGAGAGATAATTAGAATTAATTTGACTGTAAACACAAAGATATTAGTAC
AAAATACGTGACGTAGAAAGTAATAATTTCTTGGGTAGTTTGCAGTTTTAAAATTATGTTTTAAAATGGA
CTATCATATGCTTACCGTAACTTGAAAGTATTTCGATTTCTTGGCTTTATATATCTTGTGGAAAGGACGA
AACACCGTCTGAAAGTTGTGGACTACGGTTTAAGAGCTATGCTGGAAACAGCATAGCAAGTTTAAATAAG
GCTAGTCCGTTATCAACTTGAAAAAGTGGCACCGAGTCGGTGCTTTTTTTGAATTCTAGATCTTGAGACA
AATGGCAGTATTCATCCACAATTTTAAAAGAAAAGGGGGGATTGGGGGGTACAGTGCAGGGGAAAGAATA
GTAGACATAATAGCAACAGACATACAAACTAAAGAATTACAAAAACAAATTACAAAAATTCAAAATTTTC
GGGTTTATTACAGGGACAGCAGAGATCCACTTTGGCGCCGGCTCGAGTGGCTCCGGTGCCCGTCAGTGGG
CAGAGCGCACATCGCCCACAGTCCCCGAGAAGTTGGGGGGAGGGGTCGGCAATTGAACCGGTGCCTAGAG
AAGGTGGCGCGGGGTAAACTGGGAAAGTGATGTCGTGTACTGGCTCCGCCTTTTTCCCGAGGGTGGGGGA
GAACCGTATATAAGTGCAGTAGTCGCCGTGAACGTTCTTTTTCGCAACGGGTTTGCCGCCAGAACACAGG
TGTCGTGACGCGGGATCCGCCACCATGACCGAGTACAAGCCCACGGTGCGCCTCGCCACCCGCGACGACG
TCCCCAGGGCCGTACGCACCCTCGCCGCCGCGTTCGCCGACTACCCCGCCACGCGCCACACCGTCGATCC
GGACCGCCACATCGAGCGGGTCACCGAGCTGCAAGAACTCTTCCTCACGCGCGTCGGGCTCGACATCGGC
AAGGTGTGGGTCGCGGACGACGGCGCCGCGGTGGCGGTCTGGACCACGCCGGAGAGCGTCGAAGCGGGGG
CGGTGTTCGCCGAGATCGGCCCGCGCATGGCCGAGTTGAGCGGTTCCCGGCTGGCCGCGCAGCAACAGAT
GGAAGGCCTCCTGGCGCCGCACCGGCCCAAGGAGCCCGCGTGGTTCCTGGCCACCGTCGGAGTCTCGCCC
GACCACCAGGGCAAGGGTCTGGGCAGCGCCGTCGTGCTCCCCGGAGTGGAGGCGGCCGAGCGCGCCGGGG
TGCCCGCCTTCCTGGAGACCTCCGCGCCCCGCAACCTCCCCTTCTACGAGCGGCTCGGCTTCACCGTCAC
CGCCGACGTCGAGGTGCCCGAAGGACCGCGCACCTGGTGCATGACCCGCAAGCCCGGTGCCTGAACGCGT
TAAGTCGACAATCAACCTCTGGATTACAAAATTTGTGAAAGATTGACTGGTATTCTTAACTATGTTGCTC
CTTTTACGCTATGTGGATACGCTGCTTTAATGCCTTTGTATCATGCTATTGCTTCCCGTATGGCTTTCAT
TTTCTCCTCCTTGTATAAATCCTGGTTGCTGTCTCTTTATGAGGAGTTGTGGCCCGTTGTCAGGCAACGT
GGCGTGGTGTGCACTGTGTTTGCTGACGCAACCCCCACTGGTTGGGGCATTGCCACCACCTGTCAGCTCC
TTTCCGGGACTTTCGCTTTCCCCCTCCCTATTGCCACGGCGGAACTCATCGCCGCCTGCCTTGCCCGCTG
CTGGACAGGGGCTCGGCTGTTGGGCACTGACAATTCCGTGGTGTTGTCGGGGAAATCATCGTCCTTTCCT
TGGCTGCTCGCCTGTGTTGCCACCTGGATTCTGCGCGGGACGTCCTTCTGCTACGTCCCTTCGGCCCTCA
ATCCAGCGGACCTTCCTTCCCGCGGCCTGCTGCCGGCTCTGCGGCCTCTTCCGCGTCTTCGCCTTCGCCC
TCAGACGAGTCGGATCTCCCTTTGGGCCGCCTCCCCGCGTCGACTTTAAGACCAATGACTTACAAGGCAG
CTGTAGATCTTAGCCACTTTTTAAAAGAAAAGGGGGGACTGGAAGGGCTAATTCACTCCCAACGAAGACA
AGATCTGCTTTTTGCTTGTACTGGGTCTCTCTGGTTAGACCAGATCTGAGCCTGGGAGCTCTCTGGCTAA
CTAGGGAACCCACTGCTTAAGCCTCAATAAAGCTTGCCTTGAGTGCTTCAAGTAGTGTGTGCCCGTCTGT
TGTGTGACTCTGGTAACTAGAGATCCCTCAGACCCTTTTAGTCAGTGTGGAAAATCTCTAGCAGTACGTA
TAGTAGTTCATGTCATCTTATTATTCAGTATTTATAACTTGCAAAGAAATGAATATCAGAGAGTGAGAGG
AACTTGTTTATTGCAGCTTATAATGGTTACAAATAAAGCAATAGCATCACAAATTTCACAAATAAAGCAT
TTTTTTCACTGCATTCTAGTTGTGGTTTGTCCAAACTCATCAATGTATCTTATCATGTCTGGCTCTAGCT
ATCCCGCCCCTAACTCCGCCCATCCCGCCCCTAACTCCGCCCAGTTCCGCCCATTCTCCGCCCCATGGCT
GACTAATTTTTTTTATTTATGCAGAGGCCGAGGCCGCCTCGGCCTCTGAGCTATTCCAGAAGTAGTGAGG
AGGCTTTTTTGGAGGCCTAGGGACGTACCCAATTCGCCCTATAGTGAGTCGTATTACGCGCGCTCACTGG
CCGTCGTTTTACAACGTCGTGACTGGGAAAACCCTGGCGTTACCCAACTTAATCGCCTTGCAGCACATCC
CCCTTTCGCCAGCTGGCGTAATAGCGAAGAGGCCCGCACCGATCGCCCTTCCCAACAGTTGCGCAGCCTG
AATGGCGAATGGG
[124 nt withheld, positions 4914-5037]
C
[91 nt withheld, positions 5039-5129]
A
[49 nt withheld, positions 5131-5179]
CCTTTGACGTTGGAGTCCACGTTCTTT
[37 nt withheld, positions 5207-5243]
ACCCTATCTCGGTCTATTCTTTTGATTTATAAGGGATTTTGCCGATTTCGGCCTATTGGTTAAAAAATGA
GCTGATTTAACAAAAATTTAACGCGAATTTTAACAAAATATTAACGCTTACAATTTAGGTGGCACTTTTC
GGGGAAATGTGCGCGGAACCCCTATTTGTTTATTTTTCTAAATACATTCAAATATGTATCCGCTCATGAG
ACAATAACCCTGATAAATGCTTCAATAATATTGAAAAAGGAAGAGTATGAGTATTCAACATTTCCGTGTC
GCCCTTATTCCCTTTTTTGCGGCATTTTGCCTTCCTGTTTTTGCTCACCCAGAAACGCTGGTGAAAGTAA
AAGATGCTGAAGATCAGTTGGGTGCACGAGTGGGTTACATCGAACTGGATCTCAACAGCGGTAAGATCCT
TGAGAGTTTTCGCCCCGAAGAACGTTTTCCAATGATGAGCACTTTTAAAGTTCTGCTATGTGGCGCGGTA
TTATCCCGTATTGACGCCGGGCAAGAGCAACTCGGTCGCCGCATACACTATTCTCAGAATGACTTGGTTG
AGTACTCACCAGTCACAGAAAAGCATCTTACGGATGGCATGACAGTAAGAGAATTATGCAGTGCTGCCAT
AACCATGAGTGATAACACTGCGGCCAACTTACTTCTGACAACGATCGGAGGACCGAAGGAGCTAACCGCT
TTTTTGCACAACATGGGGGATCATGTAACTCGCCTTGATCGTTGGGAACCGGAGCTGAATGAAGCCATAC
CAAACGACGAGCGTGACACCACGATGCCTGTAGCAATGGCAACAACGTTGCGCAAACTATTAACTGGCGA
ACTACTTACTCTAGCTTCCCGGCAACAATTAATAGACTGGATGGAGGCGGATAAAGTTGCAGGACCACTT
CTGCGCTCGGCCCTTCCGGCTGGCTGGTTTATTGCTGATAAATCTGGAGCCGGTGAGCGTGGGTCTCGCG
GTATCATTGCAGCACTGGGGCCAGATGGTAAGCCCTCCCGTATCGTAGTTATCTACACGACGGGGAGTCA
GGCAACTATGGATGAACGAAATAGACAGATCGCTGAGATAGGTGCCTCACTGATTAAGCATTGGTAACTG
TCAGACCAAGTTTACTCATATATACTTTAGATTGATTTAAAACTTCATTTTTAATTTAAAAGGATCTAGG
TGAAGATCCTTTTTGATAATCTCATGACCAAAATCCCTTAACGTGAGTTTTCGTTCCACTGAGCGTCAGA
CCCCGTAGAAAAGATCAAAGGATCTTCTTGAGATCCTTTTTTTCTGCGCGTAATCTGCTGCTTGCAAACA
AAAAAACCACCGCTACCAGCGGTGGTTTGTTTGCCGGATCAAGAGCTACCAACTCTTTTTCCGAAGGTAA
CTGGCTTCAGCAGAGCGCAGATACCAAATACTGTTCTTCTAGTGTAGCCGTAGTTAGGCCACCACTTCAA
GAACTCTGTAGCACCGCCTACATACCTCGCTCTGCTAATCCTGTTACCAGTGGCTGCTGCCAGTGGCGAT
AAGTCGTGTCTTACCGGGTTGGACTCAAGACGATAGTTACCGGATAAGGCGCAGCGGTCGGGCTGAACGG
GGGGTTCGTGCACACAGCCCAGCTTGGAGCGAACGACCTACACCGAACTGAGATACCTACAGCGTGAGCT
ATGAGAAAGCGCCACGCTTCCCGAAGGGAGAAAGGCGGACAGGTATCCGGTAAGCGGCAGGGTCGGAACA
GGAGAGCGCACGAGGGAGCTTCCAGGGGGAAACGCCTGGTATCTTTATAGTCCTGTCGGGTTTCGCCACC
TCTGACTTGAGCGTCGATTTTTGTGATGCTCGTCAGGGGGGCGGAGCCTATGGAAAAACGCCAGCAACGC
GGCCTTTTTACGGTTCCTGGCCTTTTGCTGGCCTTTTGCTCACATGTTCTTTCCTGCGTTATCCCCTGAT
TCTGTGGATAACCGTATTACCGCCTTTGAGTGAGCTGATACCGCTCGCCGCAGCCGAACGACCGAGCGCA
GCGAGTCAGTGAGCGAGGAAGCGGAAGAG
Features (pLannotate 1.2.2; 27 found; start..end, strand, type, name):
    105..126     +  protein_bind   CAP binding site: CAP binding activates transcription in the presence of cAMP. E. coli catabolite activator protein
    141..171     +  promoter       lac promoter: promoter for the E. coli lac operon
    179..195     +  protein_bind   lac operator: The lac repressor binds to the lac operator to inhibit transcription in E. coli. This inhibition can be relieved by adding lactose or isopropyl-β-D-thiogalactopyranoside (IPTG). lac repressor encoded by lacI
    240..258     +  promoter       T3 promoter: promoter for bacteriophage T3 RNA polymerase
    286..512     +  promoter       RSV promoter: Rous sarcoma virus enhancer/promoter
    513..693     +  LTR            5' LTR (truncated): truncated 5' long terminal repeat (LTR) from HIV-1
    740..865     +  misc_feature   HIV-1 Ψ: packaging signal of human immunodeficiency virus type 1
    849..1212    +  CDS            HIV-1 gag (fragment): gag protein from human immunodeficiency virus 1; gag
   1358..1591    +  misc_feature   RRE: The Rev response element (RRE) of HIV-1 allows for Rev-dependent mRNA export from the nucleus to the cytoplasm.
   1968..1994    +  CDS            Rev (fragment): human immunodeficiency virus 1 (HIV-1) Rev protein; rev; enhances nuclear export of unspliced and incompletely spliced viral mRNAs
   1998..2238    +  promoter       U6 promoter: RNA polymerase III promoter for human U6 snRNA
   2286..2353    +  misc_RNA       tracrRNA (fragment): trans-activating CRISPR RNA for the Streptococcus pyogenes CRISPR/Cas9 system
   2402..2519    +  misc_feature   cPPT/CTS: central polypurine tract and central termination sequence of HIV-1
   2588..2799    +  promoter       EF-1α core promoter: core promoter for human elongation factor EF-1α
   2825..3424    +  CDS            PuroR (fragment): puromycin N-acetyltransferase; pac from Streptomyces; confers resistance to puromycin
   3440..4028    +  misc_feature   WPRE: woodchuck hepatitis virus posttranscriptional regulatory element
   4079..4098    +  misc_feature   cPPT/CTS (fragment): central polypurine tract and central termination sequence of HIV-1
   4100..4333    +  LTR            3' LTR (ΔU3): self-inactivating 3' long terminal repeat (LTR) from HIV-1
   4411..4532    +  polyA_signal   SV40 poly(A) signal: SV40 polyadenylation signal
   4572..4707    +  rep_origin     SV40 ori: SV40 origin of replication
   4728..4746    -  promoter       T7 promoter: promoter for bacteriophage T7 RNA polymerase
   4754..4909    +  CDS            lacZα (fragment): LacZα fragment of β-galactosidase; lacZ fragment
   4914..5342    +  rep_origin     f1 ori (sequence partly withheld): f1 bacteriophage origin of replication; arrow indicates direction of (+) strand synthesis
   5395..5499    +  promoter       AmpR promoter: bla
   5500..6360    +  CDS            AmpR: β-lactamase; bla; confers resistance to ampicillin, carbenicillin, and related antibiotics
   6531..7119    +  rep_origin     ori: high-copy-number ColE1/pMB1/pBR322/pUC origin of replication
   7302..92      +  CDS            lacI (fragment) (across the origin): lac repressor; lacI; The lac repressor binds to the lac operator to inhibit transcription in E. coli. This inhibition can be relieved by adding lactose or isopropyl-β-D-thiogalactopyranoside (IPTG).
