[The description below was written by a language model from this plasmid's Addgene catalogue record and pLannotate feature annotations shown in this document.]
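Description:
SKA3 G5.2 gRNA is a third-generation lentiviral CRISPR guide plasmid built on the pLenti-sgRNA backbone and designed to target the human SKA3 gene. It is propagated in E. coli through a high-copy ColE1/pUC-type origin with ampicillin selection (AmpR/β-lactamase), and also carries an f1 origin and remnants of the lac region (CAP site, lac promoter/operator, lacZα and lacI fragments) with flanking T3 and T7 promoters inherited from the cloning vector. The catalogue lists the empty backbone as 9151 bp whereas the sequenced plasmid is 7,302 nt. This would fit replacement of a stuffer fragment when the guide oligos were ligated between two BsmBI sites (both destroyed in cloning), although the record does not explain the difference.

The viral cassette begins with an RSV promoter fused to a truncated HIV-1 5′ LTR, which allows Tat-independent production of genomic RNA. It continues with the Ψ packaging signal with a gag fragment, the RRE for Rev-dependent nuclear export, and a cPPT/CTS element. Within it, a human U6 RNA polymerase III promoter drives the SKA3 spacer joined to the S. pyogenes sgRNA scaffold (annotated as a tracrRNA fragment). A downstream EF-1α core promoter expresses puromycin N-acetyltransferase for selecting transduced mammalian cells, followed by WPRE to enhance expression. A self-inactivating ΔU3 3′ LTR closes the provirus, with an SV40 poly(A) signal and SV40 origin beyond it. No Cas9 is encoded, so it must be supplied separately. The plasmid belongs to a guide series used to generate cell-cycle gene knockouts in human cell lines.
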