Addgene plasmid #90890: SKA3 G5.2 gRNA
Purpose: 3rd generation lentiviral gRNA plasmid targeting human SKA3
Depositing lab: Iain Cheeseman. Depositing organization: Whitehead Institute for Biomedical Research. Publication: Large-Scale Analysis of CRISPR/Cas9 Cell-Cycle Knockouts Reveals the Diversity of p53-Dependent Responses to Cell-Cycle Defects. McKinley KL, Cheeseman IM. Dev Cell. 2017 Feb 27;40(4):405-420.e2. doi: 10.1016/j.devcel.2017.01.012. Epub 2017 Feb 16. PubMed 28216383.
Backbone
  Vector backbone: pLenti-sgRNA
  Backbone manufacturer: Eric Lander & David Sabatini labs (Addgene plasmid #71409)
  Backbone size w/o insert (bp): 9151
  Vector type: Lentiviral, CRISPR
  Selectable markers: Puromycin
Growth in bacteria
  Bacterial resistance: Ampicillin, 100 μg/mL
  Growth temperature: 37°C
  Growth strain: NEB Stable
  Copy number: Unknown
Gene/Insert
  Gene/Insert name: SKA3 (Guide Designation G5.2) (alt name: pKMKO series)
  gRNA/shRNA sequence: CACCgTCTGAAAGTTGTGGACTACG
  Species: H. sapiens (human)
  Promoter: U6
  Cloning method: Restriction Enzyme; 5′ cloning site BsmBI (destroyed during cloning); 3′ cloning site BsmBI (destroyed during cloning)
  Sequencing primers: 5′ hU6-F (5'-GAGGGCCTATTTCCCATGATT-3'); 3′ EF1a-R (5'-CACGGCGACTACTGCACTTA-3')
Terms and licenses: Academic/Nonprofit Terms; Industry Terms: Not Available to Industry
Depositor comments: Please note that gRNA target sequence listed is not strictly the 20nt spacer sequence, but also contains the 5' BsmBI overhang. For more information about knockout human cell lines generated using this plasmid, please see http://cellcycleknockouts.wi.mit.edu/ .
How to cite: SKA3 G5.2 gRNA was a gift from Iain Cheeseman (Addgene plasmid # 90890 ; http://n2t.net/addgene:90890 ; RRID:Addgene_90890)
